>Addgene plasmid #154431 | pET21-tVYN-Nt∆ | addgene full sequence | sequence record 308579 | Addgene NGS Result
CAAGGAGATGGCGCCCAACAGTCCCCCGGCCACGGGGCCTGCCACCATACCCACGCCGAAACAAGCGCTC
ATGAGCCCGAAGTGGCGAGCCCGATCTTCCCCATCGGTGATGTCGGCGATATAGGCGCCAGCAACCGCAC
CTGTGGCGCCGGTGATGCCGGCCACGATGCGTCCGGCGTAGAGGATCGAGATCTCGATCCCGCGAAATTA
ATACGACTCACTATAGGGGAATTGTGAGCGGATAACAATTCCCCTCTAGAAATAATTTTGTTTAACTTTA
AGAAGGAGATATACATATGGTGAGCAAGGGCGAGGAGCTGTTCACCGGGGTGGTGCCCATCCTGGTCGAG
CTGGACGGCGACGTAAACGGCCACAAGTTCAGCGTGTCCGGCGAGGGCGAGGGCGATGCCACCTACGGCA
AGCTGACCCTGAAGCTGATCTGCACCACCGGCAAGCTGCCCGTGCCCTGGCCCACCCTCGTGACCACCCT
GGGCTACGGCCTGCAGTGCTTCGCCCGCTACCCCGACCACATGAAGCAGCACGACTTCTTCAAGTCCGCC
ATGCCCGAAGGCTACGTCCAGGAGCGCACCATCTTCTTCAAGGACGACGGCAACTACAAGACCCGCGCCG
AGGTGAAGTTCGAGGGCGACACCCTGGTGAACCGCATCGAGCTGAAGGGCATCGACTTCAAGGAGGACGG
CAACATCCTGGGGCACAAGCTGGAGTACAACTACAACAGCCACAACGTCTATATCACCGCCGACAAGCAG
AAGAACGGCATCAAGGCCAACTTCAAGATCCGCCACAACATCGAGGACGGCGGCGTGCAGCTCGCCGACC
ACTACCAGCAGAACACCCCCATCGGCGACGGCCCCGTGCTGCTGCCCGACAACCACTACCTGAGCTACCA
GTCCAAGCTGAGCAAAGACCCCAACGAGAAGCGCGATCACATGGTCCTGCTGGAGTTCGTGACCGCCGGT
ACAGGTAGCATTAAAATTCGCGTGGATAACAAAGATTATAGCAGCCGCATTGAAGATATGGATAGCGATT
ATCTGTATATTAGCACCCCGATGGAAAAAGGCCAGCTGGTGCATTTTAGCCAGGGCAGCAAAATTAGCGT
GTATATTATTGTGAAAGGCGCGGTGTATAACTTTGAAGAAAAAATTAAAGAACAGATTAAAAGCCCGGTG
CCGCTGCTGAAAATTAGCAAACCGGATAAACTGAAAAAAATTCAGCGCCGCCAGTTTTTTCGCCTGGAAA
AAAAACTGCCGGTGAAATATAAAATTCTGGATGATGATTGCGAAAGCGAACTGAGCGATACCAAAGATGC
GTATGCGCTGGATATTAGCGGCGGCGGCCTGAAACTGGCGACCCAGGAAATTATTCCGGTGAACAGCTTT
CTGGAACTGAACTTTGAACTGAACATTGATGAAGGCAAAAACAGCAACATTCATGATATTCGCTGCGTGG
GCAAAATTGTGCGCACCCAGAAAGTGGATACCGATCGCGTGAGCATTTATCATTATGGCGTGAAATTTAT
TAGCCTGCCGAGCGAAATTCAGGATACCATTGTGCGCTTTATTTTTAACGAACAGCGCAAACTGCGCCTG
GGTGGTACCCTCGAAGATTTCGTTGGGGACTGGCGACAGACAGCCGGCTACAACCTGGACCAAGTCCTTG
AACAGGGAGGTGTGTCCAGTTTGTTTCAGAATCTCGGGGTGTCCGTAACTCCGATCCAAAGGATTGTCCT
GAGCGGTGAAAATGGGCTGAAGATCGACATCCATGTCATCATCCCGTATGAAGGTCTGAGCGGCGACCAA
ATGGGCCAGATCGAAAAAATTTTTAAGGTGGTGTACCCTGTGGATGATCATCACTTTAAGGTGATCCTGC
ACTATGGCACACTGGTAATCGACGGGGTTACGCCGAACATGATCGACTATTTCGGACGGCCGTATGAAGG
CATCGCCGTGTTCGACGGCAAAAAGATCACTGTAACAGGGACCCTGTGGAACGGCAACAAAATTATCGAC
GAGCGCCTGATCAACCCCGACGGCTCCCTGCTGTTCCGAGTAACCATCAACGGAGTGACCGGCTGGCGGC
TGTGCGAACGCATTCTGGCGAAGCTTGCGGCCGCACTCGAGCACCACCACCACCACCACTGAGATCCGGC
TGCTAACAAAGCCCGAAAGGAAGCTGAGTTGGCTGCTGCCACCGCTGAGCAATAACTAGCATAACCCCTT
GGGGCCTCTAAACGGGTCTTGAGGGGTTTTTTGCTGAAAGGAGGAACTATATCCGGATTGGCGAATGGG
[124 nt withheld, positions 2310-2433]
C
[91 nt withheld, positions 2435-2525]
A
[49 nt withheld, positions 2527-2575]
CCTTTGACGTTGGAGTCCACGTTCTTT
[37 nt withheld, positions 2603-2639]
ACCCTATCTCGGTCTATTCTTTTGATTTATAAGGGATTTTGCCGATTTCGGCCTATTGGTTAAAAAATGA
GCTGATTTAACAAAAATTTAACGCGAATTTTAACAAAATATTAACGCTTACAATTTAGGTGGCACTTTTC
GGGGAAATGTGCGCGGAACCCCTATTTGTTTATTTTTCTAAATACATTCAAATATGTATCCGCTCATGAG
ACAATAACCCTGATAAATGCTTCAATAATATTGAAAAAGGAAGAGTATGAGTATTCAACATTTCCGTGTC
GCCCTTATTCCCTTTTTTGCGGCATTTTGCCTTCCTGTTTTTGCTCACCCAGAAACGCTGGTGAAAGTAA
AAGATGCTGAAGATCAGTTGGGTGCACGAGTGGGTTACATCGAACTGGATCTCAACAGCGGTAAGATCCT
TGAGAGTTTTCGCCCCGAAGAACGTTTTCCAATGATGAGCACTTTTAAAGTTCTGCTATGTGGCGCGGTA
TTATCCCGTATTGACGCCGGGCAAGAGCAACTCGGTCGCCGCATACACTATTCTCAGAATGACTTGGTTG
AGTACTCACCAGTCACAGAAAAGCATCTTACGGATGGCATGACAGTAAGAGAATTATGCAGTGCTGCCAT
AACCATGAGTGATAACACTGCGGCCAACTTACTTCTGACAACGATCGGAGGACCGAAGGAGCTAACCGCT
TTTTTGCACAACATGGGGGATCATGTAACTCGCCTTGATCGTTGGGAACCGGAGCTGAATGAAGCCATAC
CAAACGACGAGCGTGACACCACGATGCCTGCAGCAATGGCAACAACGTTGCGCAAACTATTAACTGGCGA
ACTACTTACTCTAGCTTCCCGGCAACAATTAATAGACTGGATGGAGGCGGATAAAGTTGCAGGACCACTT
CTGCGCTCGGCCCTTCCGGCTGGCTGGTTTATTGCTGATAAATCTGGAGCCGGTGAGCGTGGGTCTCGCG
GTATCATTGCAGCACTGGGGCCAGATGGTAAGCCCTCCCGTATCGTAGTTATCTACACGACGGGGAGTCA
GGCAACTATGGATGAACGAAATAGACAGATCGCTGAGATAGGTGCCTCACTGATTAAGCATTGGTAACTG
TCAGACCAAGTTTACTCATATATACTTTAGATTGATTTAAAACTTCATTTTTAATTTAAAAGGATCTAGG
TGAAGATCCTTTTTGATAATCTCATGACCAAAATCCCTTAACGTGAGTTTTCGTTCCACTGAGCGTCAGA
CCCCGTAGAAAAGATCAAAGGATCTTCTTGAGATCCTTTTTTTCTGCGCGTAATCTGCTGCTTGCAAACA
AAAAAACCACCGCTACCAGCGGTGGTTTGTTTGCCGGATCAAGAGCTACCAACTCTTTTTCCGAAGGTAA
CTGGCTTCAGCAGAGCGCAGATACCAAATACTGTCCTTCTAGTGTAGCCGTAGTTAGGCCACCACTTCAA
GAACTCTGTAGCACCGCCTACATACCTCGCTCTGCTAATCCTGTTACCAGTGGCTGCTGCCAGTGGCGAT
AAGTCGTGTCTTACCGGGTTGGACTCAAGACGATAGTTACCGGATAAGGCGCAGCGGTCGGGCTGAACGG
GGGGTTCGTGCACACAGCCCAGCTTGGAGCGAACGACCTACACCGAACTGAGATACCTACAGCGTGAGCT
ATGAGAAAGCGCCACGCTTCCCGAAGGGAGAAAGGCGGACAGGTATCCGGTAAGCGGCAGGGTCGGAACA
GGAGAGCGCACGAGGGAGCTTCCAGGGGGAAACGCCTGGTATCTTTATAGTCCTGTCGGGTTTCGCCACC
TCTGACTTGAGCGTCGATTTTTGTGATGCTCGTCAGGGGGGCGGAGCCTATGGAAAAACGCCAGCAACGC
GGCCTTTTTACGGTTCCTGGCCTTTTGCTGGCCTTTTGCTCACATGTTCTTTCCTGCGTTATCCCCTGAT
TCTGTGGATAACCGTATTACCGCCTTTGAGTGAGCTGATACCGCTCGCCGCAGCCGAACGACCGAGCGCA
GCGAGTCAGTGAGCGAGGAAGCGGAAGAGCGCCTGATGCGGTATTTTCTCCTTACGCATCTGTGCGGTAT
TTCACACCGCAATGGTGCACTCTCAGTACAATCTGCTCTGATGCCGCATAGTTAAGCCAGTATACACTCC
GCTATCGCTACGTGACTGGGTCATGGCTGCGCCCCGACACCCGCCAACACCCGCTGACGCGCCCTGACGG
GCTTGTCTGCTCCCGGCATCCGCTTACAGACAAGCTGTGACCGTCTCCGGGAGCTGCATGTGTCAGAGGT
TTTCACCGTCATCACCGAAACGCGCGAGGCAGCTGCGGTAAAGCTCATCAGCGTGGTCGTGAAGCGATTC
ACAGATGTCTGCCTGTTCATCCGCGTCCAGCTCGTTGAGTTTCTCCAGAAGCGTTAATGTCTGGCTTCTG
ATAAAGCGGGCCATGTTAAGGGCGGTTTTTTCCTGTTTGGTCACTGATGCCTCCGTGTAAGGGGGATTTC
TGTTCATGGGGGTAATGATACCGATGAAACGAGAGAGGATGCTCACGATACGGGTTACTGATGATGAACA
TGCCCGGTTACTGGAACGTTGTGAGGGTAAACAACTGGCGGTATGGATGCGGCGGGACCAGAGAAAAATC
ACTCAGGGTCAATGCCAGCGCTTCGTTAATACAGATGTAGGTGTTCCACAGGGTAGCCAGCAGCATCCTG
CGATGCAGATCCGGAACATAATGGTGCAGGGCGCTGACTTCCGCGTTTCCAGACTTTACGAAACACGGAA
ACCGAAGACCATTCATGTTGTTGCTCAGGTCGCAGACGTTTTGCAGCAGCAGTCGCTTCACGTTCGCTCG
CGTATCGGTGATTCATTCTGCTAACCAGTAAGGCAACCCCGCCAGCCTAGCCGGGTCCTCAACGACAGGA
GCACGATCATGCGCACCCGTGGGGCCGCCATGCCGGCGATAATGGCCTGCTTCTCGCCGAAACGTTTGGT
GGCGGGACCAGTGACGAAGGCTTGAGCGAGGGCGTGCAAGATTCCGAATACCGCAAGCGACAGGCCGATC
ATCGTCGCGCTCCAGCGAAAGCGGTCCTCGCCGAAAATGACCCAGAGCGCTGCCGGCACCTGTCCTACGA
GTTGCATGATAAAGAAGACAGTCATAAGTGCGGCGACGATAGTCATGCCCCGCGCCCACCGGAAGGAGCT
GACTGGGTTGAAGGCTCTCAAGGGCATCGGTCGAGATCCCGGTGCCTAATGAGTGAGCTAACTTACATTA
ATTGCGTTGCGCTCACTGCCCGCTTTCCAGTCGGGAAACCTGTCGTGCCAGCTGCATTAATGAATCGGCC
AACGCGCGGGGAGAGGCGGTTTGCGTATTGGGCGCCAGGGTGGTTTTTCTTTTCACCAGTGAGACGGGCA
ACAGCTGATTGCCCTTCACCGCCTGGCCCTGAGAGAGTTGCAGCAAGCGGTCCACGCTGGTTTGCCCCAG
CAGGCGAAAATCCTGTTTGATGGTGGTTAACGGCGGGATATAACATGAGCTGTCTTCGGTATCGTCGTAT
CCCACTACCGAGATATCCGCACCAACGCGCAGCCCGGACTCGGTAATGGCGCGCATTGCGCCCAGCGCCA
TCTGATCGTTGGCAACCAGCATCGCAGTGGGAACGATGCCCTCATTCAGCATTTGCATGGTTTGTTGAAA
ACCGGACATGGCACTCCAGTCGCCTTCCCGTTCCGCTATCGGCTGAATTTGATTGCGAGTGAGATATTTA
TGCCAGCCAGCCAGACGCAGACGCGCCGAGACAGAACTTAATGGGCCCGCTAACAGCGCGATTTGCTGGT
GACCCAATGCGACCAGATGCTCCACGCCCAGTCGCGTACCGTCTTCATGGGAGAAAATAATACTGTTGAT
GGGTGTCTGGTCAGAGACATCAAGAAATAACGCCGGAACATTAGTGCAGGCAGCTTCCACAGCAATGGCA
TCCTGGTCATCCAGCGGATAGTTAATGATCAGCCCACTGACGCGTTGCGCGAGAAGATTGTGCACCGCCG
CTTTACAGGCTTCGACGCCGCTTCGTTCTACCATCGACACCACCACGCTGGCACCCAGTTGATCGGCGCG
AGATTTAATCGCCGCGACAATTTGCGACGGCGCGTGCAGGGCCAGACTGGAGGTGGCAACGCCAATCAGC
AACGACTGTTTGCCCGCCAGTTGTTGTGCCACGCGGTTGGGAATGTAATTCAGCTCCGCCATCGCCGCTT
CCACTTTTTCCCGCGTTTTCGCAGAAACGTGGCTGGCCTGGTTCACCACGCGGGAAACGGTCTGATAAGA
GACACCGGCATACTCTGCGACATCGTATAACGTTACTGGTTTCACATTCACCACCCTGAATTGACTCTCT
TCCGGGCGCTATCATGCCATACCGCGAAAGGTTTTGCGCCATTCGATGGTGTCCGGGATCTCGACGCTCT
CCCTTATGCGACTCCTGCATTAGGAAGCAGCCCAGTAGTAGGTTGAGGCCGTTGAGCACCGCCGCCGCAA
GGAATGGTGCATG
Features (pLannotate 1.2.2; 20 found; start..end, strand, type, name):
    209..227     +  promoter       T7 promoter: promoter for bacteriophage T7 RNA polymerase
    228..252     +  protein_bind   lac operator: The lac repressor binds to the lac operator to inhibit transcription in E. coli. This inhibition can be relieved by adding lactose or isopropyl-β-D-thiogalactopyranoside (IPTG). lac repressor encoded by lacI
    267..289     +  RBS            RBS: efficient ribosome binding site from bacteriophage T7 gene 10 (Olins and Rangwala, 1989)
    297..978     +  CDS            SYFP2 (fragment): monomeric optimized variant of EYFP, identical to mVenus but with L68V (Kremers et al., 2006) mammalian codon-optimized
   1620..2120    +  CDS            Nluc: NanoLuc® luciferase human codon-optimized
   2142..2159    +  CDS            9xHis (fragment): 9xHis affinity tag
   2169..2218    +  CDS            SET1 (fragment): solubility-enhancement tag derived from T7 phage gene 10B
   2226..2273    +  terminator     T7 terminator: transcription terminator for bacteriophage T7 RNA polymerase
   2310..2738    +  rep_origin     f1 ori (sequence partly withheld): f1 bacteriophage origin of replication; arrow indicates direction of (+) strand synthesis
   2791..2895    +  promoter       AmpR promoter: bla
   2896..3756    +  CDS            AmpR: β-lactamase; bla; confers resistance to ampicillin, carbenicillin, and related antibiotics
   3927..4515    +  rep_origin     ori: high-copy-number ColE1/pMB1/pBR322/pUC origin of replication
   4701..4840    -  misc_feature   bom: basis of mobility region from pBR322
   4942..5133    -  CDS            rop: Rop protein, which maintains plasmids at low copy number; rop
   5150..5530    +  CDS            YPB1_ECOLX: Protein predicted: Swiss-Prot protein existence level 4. From Escherichia coli.
   5602..5893    -  CDS            TcR (fragment): tetracycline efflux protein; tet; confers resistance to tetracycline
   5908..5929    -  protein_bind   CAP binding site: CAP binding activates transcription in the presence of cAMP. E. coli catabolite activator protein
   5942..7024    -  CDS            lacI: lac repressor; lacI; The lac repressor binds to the lac operator to inhibit transcription in E. coli. This inhibition can be relieved by adding lactose or isopropyl-β-D-thiogalactopyranoside (IPTG).
   7025..7102    -  promoter       lacI promoter: lacI
   7110..187     -  CDS            TcR (fragment) (across the origin): tetracycline efflux protein; tet; confers resistance to tetracycline
