[The description below was written by a language model from this plasmid's Addgene catalogue record and pLannotate feature annotations shown in this document.]
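Description:
pET21-tVYN-Nt∆ is a bacterial expression plasmid of about 7.2 kb, built on the Novagen pET21 backbone, that produces the tVYN-Nt∆ luminescent biosensor for detecting cyclic di-GMP in live cells. It replicates in E. coli from a ColE1/pMB1-type origin and is selected with ampicillin through the β-lactamase gene. The catalogue lists it as high copy, although the feature table also shows the pBR322-derived rop gene and bom region, which normally moderate copy number. An f1 phage origin is present. Short tetracycline-resistance fragments and a predicted E. coli ORF appear to be non-functional remnants of the pBR322 lineage.

The roughly 1.8 kb insert, cloned between the retained NdeI and HindIII sites, encodes a single fusion protein named VenusΔC12-NtYcgRΔ-NLucΔ4. The annotation identifies an N-terminal yellow fluorescent protein fragment (matched to SYFP2/mVenus) and a C-terminal NanoLuc luciferase. The unannotated stretch between them corresponds in position to the truncated YcgR-derived domain named in the insert; the record does not state its source organism. A short His tag follows NanoLuc, and a small downstream hit to a T7 gene 10-derived solubility tag is probably vector sequence rather than an intended part.

Expression is driven by a T7 promoter with an adjacent lac operator and the T7 gene 10 ribosome binding site, and ends at the T7 terminator. The plasmid-borne lacI gene supplies repressor, so transcription is IPTG-inducible in hosts that provide T7 RNA polymerase. The luciferase-plus-yellow-acceptor layout and the associated publication on ratiometric bioluminescent sensors suggest an energy-transfer readout in which the emission ratio reports cyclic di-GMP levels, though the record does not describe the mechanism.
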