Addgene plasmid #154431: pET21-tVYN-Nt∆
Purpose: Plasmid used to express the tVYN-Nt∆ luminescent biosensor for use in live cell cyclic di-GMP detection
Depositing lab: Ming Hammond. Depositing organization: University of Utah. Publication: Development of Ratiometric Bioluminescent Sensors for in Vivo Detection of Bacterial Signaling. Dippel AB, Anderson WA, Park JH, Yildiz FH, Hammond MC. ACS Chem Biol. 2020 Mar 25. doi: 10.1021/acschembio.9b00800. PubMed 32186367.
Backbone
  Vector backbone: pET21
  Backbone manufacturer: Novagen
  Backbone size w/o insert (bp): 5400
  Total vector size (bp): 7206
  Modifications to backbone: Inserted at NdeI/HindIII
  Vector type: Bacterial Expression
Growth in bacteria
  Bacterial resistance: Ampicillin, 100 μg/mL
  Growth temperature: 37°C
  Growth strain: DH5alpha
  Copy number: High Copy
Gene/Insert
  Gene/Insert name: VenusΔC12-NtYcgRΔ-NLucΔ4 (alt name: tVYN-NtΔ)
  Insert size (bp): 1824
  Promoter: T7
  Cloning method: Restriction Enzyme; 5′ cloning site NdeI (not destroyed); 3′ cloning site HindIII (not destroyed)
  Sequencing primers: 5′ TAATACGACTCACTATAGG; 3′ GCTAGTTATTGCTCAGCGG
Terms and licenses: Academic/Nonprofit Terms; Industry Terms: Not Available to Industry
How to cite: pET21-tVYN-Nt∆ was a gift from Ming Hammond (Addgene plasmid # 154431 ; http://n2t.net/addgene:154431 ; RRID:Addgene_154431)
